>Addgene plasmid #183515 | pαH-rS2d-HexaPro | addgene full sequence | sequence record 362649 | Addgene NGS Result
GGTCGACATTGATTATTGACTAGTTATTAATAGTAATCAATTACGGGGTCATTAGTTCATAGCCCATATA
TGGAGTTCCGCGTTACATAACTTACGGTAAATGGCCCGCCTGGCTGACCGCCCAACGACCCCCGCCCATT
GACGTCAATAATGACGTATGTTCCCATAGTAACGCCAATAGGGACTTTCCATTGACGTCAATGGGTGGAG
TATTTACGGTAAACTGCCCACTTGGCAGTACATCAAGTGTATCATATGCCAAGTACGCCCCCTATTGACG
TCAATGACGGTAAATGGCCCGCCTGGCATTATGCCCAGTACATGACCTTATGGGACTTTCCTACTTGGCA
GTACATCTACGTATTAGTCATCGCTATTACCATGGTCGAGGTGAGCCCCACGTTCTGCTTCACTCTCCCC
ATCTCCCCCCCCTCCCCACCCCCAATTTTGTATTTATTTATTTTTTAATTATTTTGTGCAGCGATGGGGG
CGGGGGGGGGGGGGGSGCGCGCCRGGGGGGGGGGGGGGGGGGGGGGGGGGGGGSGGGGSGRGGSGGRGRG
GKGCGGCGGCAGCCAATCAGAGCGGCGCGCTCCGAAAGTTTCCTTTTATGGCGAGGCGGCGGCGGCGGCG
GCCCTATAAAAAGCGAAGCGCGCGGCGGGCGGGAGTCGCTGCGCGCTGCCTTCGCCCCGTGCCCCGCTCC
GCCGCCGCCTCGCGCCGCCCGCCCCGGCTCTGACTGACCGCGTTACTCCCACAGGTGAGCGGGCGGGACG
GCCCTTCTCCTCCGGGCTGTAATTAGCGCTTGGTTTAATGACGGCTTGTTTCTTTTCTGTGGCTGCGTGA
AAGCCTTGAGGGGCTCCGGGAGGGCCCTTTGTGCGGGGGGAGCGGCTCGGGGGGTGCGTGCGTGTGTGTG
TGCGTGGGGAGCGCCGCGTGCGGCTCCGCGCTGCCCGGCGGCTGTGAGCGCTGCGGGCGCGGCGCGGGGC
TTTGTGCGCTCCGCAGTGTGCGCGAGGGGAGCGCGGCCGGGGGCGGTGCCCCGCGGTGCGGGGGGGGCTG
CGAGGGGAACAAAGGCTGCGTGCGGGGTGTGTGCGTGGGGGGGTGAGCAGGGGGTGTGGGCGCGTCGGTC
GGGCTGCAACCCCCCCTGCACCCCCCTCCCCGAGTTGCTGAGCACGGCCCGGCTTCGGGTGCGGGGCTCC
GTACGGGGCGTGGCGCGGGGCTCGCCGTGCCGGGCGGGGGGTGGCGGCAGGTGGGGGTGCCGGGCGGGGC
GGGGCCGCCTCGGGCCGGGGRGGGCTCGGGGGAGGGGCGCGGCGGCCCCCGGAGCGCCGGCGGCTGTCGA
GGCGCGGCGAGCCGCAGCCATTGCCTTTTATGGTAATCGTGCGAGAGGGCGCAGGGACTTCCTTTGTCCC
AAATCTGTGCGGAGCCGAAATCTGGGAGGCGCCGCCGCACCCCCTCTAGCGGGCGCGGGGCGAAGCGGTG
CGGCGCCGGCAGGAAGGAAATGGGCGGGGAGGGCCTTCGTGCGTCGCCGCGCCGCCGTCCCCTTCTCCCT
CTCCAGCCTCGGGGCTGTCCGCGGGGGGACGGCTGCCTTCGGGGGGGACGGGGCAGGGCGGGGTTCGGCT
TCTGGCGTGTGACCGGCGGCTCTAGCGCCTCTGCTAACCATGTTCATGCCTTCTTCTTTTTCCTACAGCT
CCTGGGCAACGTGCTGGTTGTTGTGCTGTCTCATCATTTTGGCAAAGAATTGCGGCCGTCTCAGGCCGAG
TTCGGTACCGCCACCATGTTCGTGTTCCTGGTGCTCCTGCCTCTGGTGAGCAGCCAGTGCGTGAACCTGA
CCACCCGAACCCAGCTCCCACCAGCCTACACCAACAGCTTTACACGGGGCGTGTACTACCCTGACAAGGT
GTTCAGATCTAGCGTCCTGCACAGCACTCAGGACCTCTTCCTGCCGTTCTTCAGCAACGTGACATGGTTC
CACGCCATCCACGTGAGCGGCACAAACGGAACCAAGCGGTTTGATAACCCCGTCCTGCCATTCAATGATG
GAGTTTACTTCGCCAGTACCGAGAAGAGTAACATCATCCGGGGCTGGATCTTCGGCACCACCCTGGATAG
CAAAACACAGAGCCTCCTGATCGTGAACAATGCCACGAACGTCGTGATCAAGGTGTGCGAGTTCCAGTTT
TGCAATGATCCTTTCCTGGGTGTGTACTACCACAAGAACAACAAGAGCTGGATGGAAAGCGAGTTCAGAG
TCTACAGCAGCGCCAACAACTGCACATTCGAGTACGTCTCTCAGCCTTTTCTGATGGACCTTGAGGGGAA
ACAAGGCAACTTCAAGAACCTGAGAGAATTCGTGTTCAAGAACATCGACGGCTACTTCAAAATCTACTCC
AAGCACACACCCATCAACCTGGTCCGGGACCTCCCTCAGGGCTTCAGCGCCCTGGAACCCCTGGTCGACC
TGCCCATAGGCATCAACATAACGCGGTTCCAAACCCTGCTGGCCCTGCATAGATCCTACCTGACTCCTGG
CGACAGCAGCAGCGGATGGACCGCCGGAGCTGCAGCCTACTATGTGGGCTACCTGCAACCTAGAACCTTC
CTGCTGAAGTACAACGAGAACGGCACAATCACAGACGCCGTCGACTGCGCCCTGGACCCTCTCTCTGAGA
CAAAGTGCACCCTGAAGTCCTTCACCGTGGAAAAGGGCATCTACCAGACCAGCAACTTCCGGGTGCAGCC
TACAGAGAGCATCGTGCGATTTCCAAACATTACCAACCTCTGCCCCTTCGGCGAGGTGTTTAACGCCACA
AGATTTGCCTCCGTTTACGCCTGGAATAGAAAGAGAATCAGCAATTGTGTGGCCGACTACTCCGTGCTGT
ATAACAGCGCCTCTTTCAGCACCTTCAAGTGCTACGGCGTTTGCCCAACAAAGCTGAATGACCTGTGCTT
CACCAACGTGTACGCCGACTCCTTCGTAATTAGAGGCGATGAGGTGCGGCAGATCGCACCAGGCCAGACC
GGTAAGATCGCTGACTACAACTATAAGCTGCCTGATGATTTTACAGGCTGCGTGATCGCCTGGAACTCTA
ACAACCTGGATAGCAAGGTGGGCGGCAACTACAACTACCTGTACCGGCTGTTTCGCAAGTCTAACCTGAA
ACCTTTCGAGAGAGACATCTCCACAGAGATCTACCAGGCCGGTTCTACACCTTGTAACGGGGTGGAAGGC
TTCAACTGTTACTTCCCTCTGCAAAGCTACGGCTTCCAGCCTACCAATGGAGTCGGCTACCAGCCATACC
GGGTGGTCGTGCTGTCCTTCGAGTTACTCCACGCCCCCGCCACCGTCTGCGGTCCTAAGAAGTCCACCAA
TCTGGTTAAGAACAAATGCGTGAACTTCAACTTCAACGGCCTGACCGGGACCGGCGTGCTGACCGAAAGC
AACAAAAAGTTCCTCCCCTTCCAGCAGTTCGGCCGTGATATCGCTGACACCACAGATGCCGTCAGAGATC
CACAGACCCTGGAAATCCTGGATATTACACCCTGCTCCTTCGGAGGAGTTTCTGTGATCACCCCCGGGAC
CAATACCAGCAACCAGGTGGCTGTGCTGTACCAAGATGTTAACTGCACCGAGGTTCCTGTGGCCATCCAC
GCCGATCAGCTGACACCTACTTGGAGAGTGTACTCCACTGGCTCCAATGTGTTCCAGACCAGGGCCGGAT
GTCTGATCGGCGCCGAGCACGTGAATAACAGTTACGAGTGCGACATCCCTATCGGCGCCGGCATCTGTGC
CAGCTACCAGACCCAGACAAACAGCCCTGGGTCTGCTTCCTCTGTAGCTAGCCAGAGCATCATCGCCTAC
ACCATGAGCCTGGGCGCAGAGAACAGCGTGGCCTATTCCAACAACTCTATCGCCATTCCCACCAACTTTA
CAATTAGCGTCACAACAGAGATCCTGCCCGTGAGCATGACCAAGACCAGCGTGGACTGTACAATGTACAT
CTGTGGCGACAGCACTGAATGCAGCAACCTGCTGCTGCAATACGGCTCCTTTTGCACCCAACTGAACCGG
GCGCTGACCGGAATCGCCGTGGAACAGGACAAAAATACCCAGGAGGTGTTCGCCCAAGTGAAGCAGATCT
ACAAGACCCCACCTATCAAGGACTTCGGCGGCTTTAACTTTAGCCAGATTCTCCCTGATCCTTCTAAGCC
TAGCAAGCGGAGCCCTATCGAGGATCTGCTGTTCAACAAGGTCACCCTGGCCGATGCCGGCTTTATCAAA
CAGTATGGCGATTGCCTGGGCGACATAGCCGCCAGAGATCTGATCTGCGCCCAGAAATTCAACGGCCTGA
CAGTTCTCCCACCTCTGCTGACCGACGAGATGATCGCTCAGTACACCTCTGCCCTGCTGGCTGGCACCAT
CACATCTGGGTGGACATTTGGCGCCGGCCCCGCCCTGCAGATCCCCTTTCCCATGCAGATGGCCTATAGA
TTCAACGGAATCGGCGTGACCCAGAACGTGCTGTATGAAAACCAGAAGCTGATCGCTAACCAGTTCAATT
CTGCCATCGGCAAGATCCAGGACTCCCTCTCCTCTACCCCCAGCGCCCTGGGCAAACTGCAGGACGTGGT
GAATCAGAACGCCCAAGCCCTGAACACCCTGGTGAAGCAGCTCAGCAGCAATTTTGGCGCCATCAGCTCT
GTGCTGAACGATATCCTGTCTAGACTGTGCCCTCCAGAAGCCGAAGTCCAGATCGATAGACTGATCACAG
GCAGACTGCAGTCCCTGCAAACCTACGTGACCCAACAGCTGATCAGGGCCGCTGAAATAAGAGCCAGCGC
CAATCTCGCCGCTACCAAGATGTCCGAGTGTGTGCTGGGACAGTCTAAACGCGTTGACTTCTGCGGCAAA
GGCTATCACCTGATGAGCTTCCCCCAGAGCGCGCCGCACGGCGTGGTGTTCCTGCATGTGACATACGTGC
CTGCCCAAGAGAAGAATTTCACAACCGCCCCTGCCATCTGCCACGACGGCAAGGCCCACTTCCCAAGAGA
GGGCGTTTTCGTTTCCAATGGCACACACTGGTTCGTGACACAAAGAAACTTCTACGAACCCCAGATTATC
ACCACCGACAACACCTTCGTGAGTGGCAATTGTGACGTGGTCATCGGAATCGTGAACAACACAGTGTACG
ACCCTCTGCAACCTGAGCTGGACTCTTTTAAGGAAGAGCTGGACAAGTACTTTAAAAACCACACCAGCCC
CGATGTGGACCTGGGCGACATCAGTGGCATTAACGCCAGCGTGGTGAACATCCAAAAGGAAATCGACAGA
CTGAACGAGGTGGCCAAGAACCTGAACGAGTCCCTGATCGACCTGCAGGAGCTCGGCAAATACGAGCAGG
GATCCGGATACATCCCCGAGGCCCCCAGAGATGGCCAGGCCTACGTGCGGAAGGACGGCGAGTGGGTACT
GCTGAGCACATTCCTGGGCAGATCCCTGGAGGTGCTGTTCCAGGGCCCAGGCCATCACCACCATCACCAC
CATCATAGCGCCTGGTCCCACCCCCAGTTCGAGAAGGGCGGCGGTAGTGGAGGGGGCGGATCTGGCGGCT
CAGCTTGGAGCCACCCCCAGTTCGAAAAGTGATAATGACTCGAGCGATAATTCACTCCTCAGGTGCAGGC
TGCCTATCAGAAGGTGGTGGCTGGTGTGGCCAATGCCCTGGCTCACAAATACCACTGAGATCTTTTTCCC
TCTGCCAAAAATTATGGGGACATCATGAAGCCCCTTGAGCATCTGACTTCTGGCTAATAAAGGAAATTTA
TTTTCATTGCAATAGTGTGTTGGAATTTTTTGTGTCTCTCACTCGGAAGGACATATGGGAGGGCAAATCA
TTTAAAACATCAGAATGAGTATTTGGTTTAGAGTTTGGCAACATATGCCCATATGCTGGCTGCCATGAAC
AAAGGTTGGCTATAAAGAGGTCATCAGTATATGAAACAGCCCCCTGCTGTCCATTCCTTATTCCATAGAA
AAGCCTTGACTTGAGGTTAGATTTTTTTTATATTTTGTTTTGTGTTATTTTTTTCTTTAACATCCCTAAA
ATTTTCCTTACATGTTTTACTAGCCAGATTTTTCCTCCTCTCCTGACTACTCCCAGTCATAGCTGTCCCT
CTTCTCTTATGGAGATCCCTCGACCTGCAGCCCAAGCTTGGCGTAATCATGGTCATAGCTGTTTCCTGTG
TGAAATTGTTATCCGCTCACAATTCCACACAACATACGAGCCGGAAGCATAAAGTGTAAAGCCTGGGGTG
CCTAATGAGTGAGCTAACTCACATTAATTGCGTTGCGCTCACTGCCCGCTTTCCAGTCGGGAAACCTGTC
GTGCCAGCGGATCGATCCGCTGCATTAATGAATCGGCCAACGCGCGGGGAGAGGCGGTTTGCGTATTGGG
CGCTCTTCCGCTTCCTCGCTCACTGACTCGCTGCGCTCGGTCGTTCGGCTGCGGCGAGCGGTATCAGCTC
ACTCAAAGGCGGTAATACGGTTATCCACAGAATCAGGGGATAACGCAGGAAAGAACATGTGAGCAAAAGG
CCAGCAAAAGGCCAGGAACCGTAAAAAGGCCGCGTTGCTGGCGTTTTTCCATAGGCTCCGCCCCCCTGAC
GAGCATCACAAAAATCGACGCTCAAGTCAGAGGTGGCGAAACCCGACAGGACTATAAAGATACCAGGCGT
TTCCCCCTGGAAGCTCCCTCGTGCGCTCTCCTGTTCCGACCCTGCCGCTTACCGGATACCTGTCCGCCTT
TCTCCCTTCGGGAAGCGTGGCGCTTTCTCATAGCTCACGCTGTAGGTATCTCAGTTCGGTGTAGGTCGTT
CGCTCCAAGCTGGGCTGTGTGCACGAACCCCCCGTTCAGCCCGACCGCTGCGCCTTATCCGGTAACTATC
GTCTTGAGTCCAACCCGGTAAGACACGACTTATCGCCACTGGCAGCAGCCACTGGTAACAGGATTAGCAG
AGCGAGGTATGTAGGCGGTGCTACAGAGTTCTTGAAGTGGTGGCCTAACTACGGCTACACTAGAAGAACA
GTATTTGGTATCTGCGCTCTGCTGAAGCCAGTTACCTTCGGAAAAAGAGTTGGTAGCTCTTGATCCGGCA
AACAAACCACCGCTGGTAGCGGTGGTTTTTTTGTTTGCAAGCAGCAGATTACGCGCAGAAAAAAAGGATC
TCAAGAAGATCCTTTGATCTTTTCTACGGGGTCTGACGCTCAGTGGAACGAAAACTCACGTTAAGGGATT
TTGGTCATGAGATTATCAAAAAGGATCTTCACCTAGATCCTTTTAAATTAAAAATGAAGTTTTAAATCAA
TCTAAAGTATATATGAGTAAACTTGGTCTGACAGTTACCAATGCTTAATCAGTGAGGCACCTATCTCAGC
GATCTGTCTATTTCGTTCATCCATAGTTGCCTGACTCCCCGTCGTGTAGATAACTACGATACGGGAGGGC
TTACCATCTGGCCCCAGTGCTGCAATGATACCGCGAGACCCACGCTCACCGGCTCCAGATTTATCAGCAA
TAAACCAGCCAGCCGGAAGGGCCGAGCGCAGAAGTGGTCCTGCAACTTTATCCGCCTCCATCCAGTCTAT
TAATTGTTGCCGGGAAGCTAGAGTAAGTAGTTCGCCAGTTAATAGTTTGCGCAACGTTGTTGCCATTGCT
ACAGGCATCGTGGTGTCACGCTCGTCGTTTGGTATGGCTTCATTCAGCTCCGGTTCCCAACGATCAAGGC
GAGTTACATGATCCCCCATGTTGTGCAAAAAAGCGGTTAGCTCCTTCGGTCCTCCGATCGTTGTCAGAAG
TAAGTTGGCCGCAGTGTTATCACTCATGGTTATGGCAGCACTGCATAATTCTCTTACTGTCATGCCATCC
GTAAGATGCTTTTCTGTGACTGGTGAGTACTCAACCAAGTCATTCTGAGAATAGTGTATGCGGCGACCGA
GTTGCTCTTGCCCGGCGTCAATACGGGATAATACCGCGCCACATAGCAGAACTTTAAAAGTGCTCATCAT
TGGAAAACGTTCTTCGGGGCGAAAACTCTCAAGGATCTTACCGCTGTTGAGATCCAGTTCGATGTAACCC
ACTCGTGCACCCAACTGATCTTCAGCATCTTTTACTTTCACCAGCGTTTCTGGGTGAGCAAAAACAGGAA
GGCAAAATGCCGCAAAAAAGGGAATAAGGGCGACACGGAAATGTTGAATACTCATACTCTTCCTTTTTCA
ATATTATTGAAGCATTTATCAGGGTTATTGTCTCATGAGCGGATACATATTTGAATGTATTTAGAAAAAT
AAACAAATAGGGGTTCCGCGCACATTTCCCCGAAAAGTGCCACCTG
Features (pLannotate 1.2.2; 14 found; start..end, strand, type, name):
      5..384     +  enhancer       CMV enhancer: human cytomegalovirus immediate early enhancer
    662..1678    +  intron         chimeric intron: chimera between introns from chicken β-actin and rabbit β-globin
   1676..1753    +  CDS            HBBC_AMMLE (fragment): Experimental evidence at protein level: Swiss-Prot protein existence level 1. Involved in oxygen transport from the lung to the various peripheral tissues. From Ammotragus lervia (Barbary sheep) (Antilope lervia).
   1766..5389    +  CDS            S (fragment): SPIKE_SARS2 - Experimental evidence at protein level: Swiss-Prot protein existence level 1. [Spike glycoprotein]: May down-regulate host tetherin (BST2) by lysosomal degradation, thereby counteracting its antiviral activity. From Severe acute respiratory syndrome coronavirus 2 (2019-nCoV) (SARS-CoV-2).
   5606..5629    +  CDS            Strep-Tag II: peptide that binds Strep-Tactin®, an engineered form of streptavidin
   5651..5725    +  CDS            HBB (fragment): HBB_PONPY - Experimental evidence at transcript level: Swiss-Prot protein existence level 2. Involved in oxygen transport from the lung to the various peripheral tissues. From Pongo pygmaeus (Bornean orangutan).
   5796..5851    +  polyA_signal   β-globin poly(A) signal: rabbit β-globin polyadenylation signal (Gil and Proudfoot, 1987)
   6236..6252    -  protein_bind   lac operator: The lac repressor binds to the lac operator to inhibit transcription in E. coli. This inhibition can be relieved by adding lactose or isopropyl-β-D-thiogalactopyranoside (IPTG). lac repressor encoded by lacI
   6260..6290    -  promoter       lac promoter: promoter for the E. coli lac operon
   6305..6326    -  protein_bind   CAP binding site: CAP binding activates transcription in the presence of cAMP. E. coli catabolite activator protein
   6342..6443    -  CDS            lacI (fragment): LACI_ECOLI - Experimental evidence at protein level: Swiss-Prot protein existence level 1. Repressor of the lactose operon. Binds allolactose as an inducer. From Escherichia coli (strain K12).
   6626..7214    -  rep_origin     ori: high-copy-number ColE1/pMB1/pBR322/pUC origin of replication
   7385..8245    -  CDS            AmpR: β-lactamase; bla; confers resistance to ampicillin, carbenicillin, and related antibiotics
   8246..8350    -  promoter       AmpR promoter: bla
