[The description below was written by a language model from this plasmid's Addgene catalogue record and pLannotate feature annotations shown in this document.]
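Description:
pαH-rS2d-HexaPro is a mammalian expression plasmid of about 8.4 kb built on the pαH backbone, designed to produce a soluble, engineered SARS-CoV-2 spike ectodomain in cultured mammalian cells. It is propagated in E. coli as a high-copy plasmid through a ColE1/pUC-type origin and selected with ampicillin via the β-lactamase gene and its own promoter. Remnants of a lac promoter/operator region and a lacI fragment are also annotated in the bacterial portion. These appear to be backbone carry-over rather than functional parts of the expression unit.

The expression cassette begins with the CMV immediate-early enhancer followed by a chimeric chicken β-actin/rabbit β-globin intron, an arrangement typical of CAG-style promoters, although the feature table does not annotate a core promoter as such. It ends with a rabbit β-globin polyadenylation signal. The short globin "CDS" hits flanking the insert are most likely matches to globin-derived untranslated sequence. The 3.6 kb insert encodes spike residues 1–1208. The furin cleavage site (RRAR, 682–685) is replaced by GSAS to prevent S1/S2 processing. The six HexaPro proline substitutions (F817P, A892P, A899P, A942P, K986P, V987P) stabilise the prefusion conformation. The rS2d cysteine pair S383C/D985C is intended to form a disulfide linking the receptor-binding domain to S2. Downstream, the backbone supplies an HRV 3C protease site, an 8×His tag and a twin Strep-Tag II for affinity purification and optional tag removal, though only one Strep-Tag II copy is called in the annotation. The construct was deposited with a study of the structural diversity of the SARS-CoV-2 Omicron spike, and part of it derives from an earlier spike expression plasmid.
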