Addgene plasmid #183515: pαH-rS2d-HexaPro
Purpose: Mammalian cell expression of SARS-CoV-2 Spike protein rS2d-HexaPro with (682-685) furin side replaced with GSAS and mutation S383C, D985C, F817P, A892P, A899P, A942P, K986P,V987P
Depositing lab: Priyamvada Acharya. Depositing organization: Duke University. Publication: Structural diversity of the SARS-CoV-2 Omicron spike. Gobeil SM, Henderson R, Stalls V, Janowska K, Huang X, May A, Speakman M, Beaudoin E, Manne K, Li D, Parks R, Barr M, Deyton M, Martin M, Mansouri K, Edwards RJ, Eaton A, Montefiori DC, Sempowski GD, Saunders KO, Wiehe K, Williams W, Korber B, Haynes BF, Acharya P. Mol Cell. 2022 Jun 2;82(11):2050-2068.e6. doi: 10.1016/j.molcel.2022.03.028. Epub 2022 Mar 25. PubMed 35447081.
Backbone
  Vector backbone: pαH
  Backbone size w/o insert (bp): 4746
  Total vector size (bp): 8370
  Vector type: Mammalian Expression
Growth in bacteria
  Bacterial resistance: Ampicillin, 100 μg/mL
  Growth temperature: 37°C
  Growth strain: DH5alpha
  Copy number: High Copy
Gene/Insert
  Gene/Insert name: Spike (S-GSAS-rS2d.HexaPro) (alt name: pαH-S-GSAS-rS2d.HexaPro)
  Species: Severe acute respiratory syndrome coronavirus 2
  Insert size (bp): 3624
  Mutation: Ectodomain (AAs 1-1208); 682-685 (furin site = RRAR) replaced with GSAS; S383C, D985C, F817P, A892P, A899P, A942P, K986P,V987P
  Entrez Gene: S (a.k.a. GU280_gp02, spike glycoprotein)
  Tag / fusion protein: HRV3C cleavage site (C terminal on backbone); 8X His tag (C terminal on backbone); 2X Strep-Tag II (C terminal on backbone)
  Cloning method: Gibson Cloning
  Sequencing primers: 5′ Unknown
Resource information
  A portion of this plasmid was derived from a plasmid made by: A portion of this plasmid was derived from a plasmid made by Jason McLellan; https://www.addgene.org/164566/.
Terms and licenses: Academic/Nonprofit Terms; Industry Terms: Not Available to Industry
Depositor comments: Please visit https://www.biorxiv.org/content/10.1101/2022.01.25.477784v1 for bioRxiv preprint.
How to cite: pαH-rS2d-HexaPro was a gift from Priyamvada Acharya (Addgene plasmid # 183515 ; http://n2t.net/addgene:183515 ; RRID:Addgene_183515)
